Addgene plasmid #109238: pTHSSe_39
Purpose: PTac driving TALEsp1
Depositing lab: Christopher Voigt. Depositing organization: Massachusetts Institute of Technology. Publication: Engineered promoters enable constant gene expression at any copy number in bacteria. Segall-Shapiro TH, Sontag ED, Voigt CA. Nat Biotechnol. 2018 Mar 19. pii: nbt.4111. doi: 10.1038/nbt.4111. PubMed 29553576.
Backbone
  Vector backbone: unknown
  Vector type: Bacterial Expression
Growth in bacteria
  Bacterial resistance: Spectinomycin, 50 μg/mL
  Growth temperature: 37°C
  Growth strain: DH5alpha
  Copy number: Low Copy
Gene/Insert
  Gene/Insert name: TALEsp1
  Species: Synthetic
  Promoter: PTac
  Cloning method: Gibson Cloning
Terms and licenses: Academic/Nonprofit Terms; Industry Terms: Not Available to Industry
How to cite: pTHSSe_39 was a gift from Christopher Voigt (Addgene plasmid # 109238 ; http://n2t.net/addgene:109238 ; RRID:Addgene_109238)
