[The description below was written by a language model from this plasmid's Addgene catalogue record and pLannotate feature annotations shown in this document.]
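Description:
pTHSSe_39 is a 6.9 kb bacterial expression plasmid for IPTG-inducible production of the synthetic TALE repressor TALEsp1 in E. coli. The record lists the backbone as unknown, but the feature table shows a p15A origin of replication, which is compatible with ColE1-type plasmids and fits the catalogue's low-copy designation. Selection is through an aadA (SmR) gene conferring spectinomycin/streptomycin resistance. Short hits to an RSF origin, the pBR322 bom region and a β-lactamase fragment are also annotated. They appear to be partial remnants or sequence similarities rather than functional parts, and ampicillin resistance is not listed for this plasmid.

The expression cassette starts with the tac promoter, a strong trp/lac hybrid that spans the sequence origin, followed by a symmetric lac operator optimised for tight LacI binding. A lacI gene under its own promoter is carried on the same plasmid in the opposite orientation, so repression is self-contained and is relieved by IPTG. Downstream of the operator is the sTRSV hammerhead ribozyme, which typically serves as an insulator: it cleaves the 5′ leader so that translation does not depend on the promoter context. The roughly 2.6 kb coding sequence is annotated as an avrBs3 fragment, reflecting the Xanthomonas TAL effector scaffold from which TALEsp1 is derived. Transcription is stopped by a series of terminators (rrnB T1, T7Te and a his operon terminator) flanking a BioBrick suffix.

The associated publication concerns engineered promoters that give constant gene expression regardless of copy number. In that context the plasmid probably provides titratable TALEsp1 for characterising TALE-repressed promoters, although the record itself states only that PTac drives TALEsp1.
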