Features (pLannotate 1.2.2; 16 found; start..end, strand, type, name):
     33..52      -  protein_bind   lac operator (symmetric): The lac repressor binds to the lac operator to inhibit transcription in E. coli. This inhibition can be relieved by adding lactose or isopropyl-β-D-thiogalactopyranoside (IPTG). The symmetric lac operator was optimized for tight binding of lac repressor. lac repressor encoded by lacI
     70..119     +  misc_RNA       sTRSV HHRz: hammerhead ribozyme from the tobacco ringspot virus satellite RNA (Khvorova et al., 2003)
    165..2798    +  CDS            avrBs3 (fragment): AVRB3_XANEU - Experimental evidence at protein level: Swiss-Prot protein existence level 1. Avirulence protein. Acts as a transcription factor in C.annuum plants. In susceptible plants lacking the Bs3 resistance gene induces expression of a number of genes, including genes homologous to a family of auxin-induced genes, alpha-expansin genes, pectate lyase, anthocyanidin glucoside rhamnosyl transferase and at least one transcription factor, UPA20. Their expression leads to plant hypertrophy in mesophyll cells, probably mainly mediated by UPA20 (PubMed:17962565). In resistant plants induces the h
   2815..2886    +  terminator     rrnB T1 terminator: transcription terminator T1 from the E. coli rrnB gene
   2902..2929    +  terminator     T7Te terminator: phage T7 early transcription terminator
   2936..2956    +  misc_feature   BioBrick suffix: universal suffix for all parts
   2957..3014    +  terminator     his operon terminator: This putative transcriptin terminator from the E. coli his operon has a 2-bp deletion introduced during synthesis. Its efficiency has not been determined.
   3172..3963    -  CDS            SmR: aminoglycoside adenylyltransferase (Murphy, 1985); aadA; confers resistance to spectinomycin and streptomycin
   4290..4316    +  misc_feature   bom (fragment): basis of mobility region from pBR322
   4415..4470    -  rep_origin     RSF ori (fragment): Plasmids containing the RSF 1030 origin of replication can be propagated in E. coli cells that contain additional plasmids with compatible origins.
   4558..5103    -  rep_origin     p15A ori: Plasmids containing the medium-copy-number p15A origin of replication can be propagated in E. coli cells that contain a second plasmid with the ColE1 origin.
   5269..5514    -  CDS            bla(M) (fragment): β-lactamase lacking the signal sequence; bla(M); allows cytosolic expression of β-lactamase
   5593..5636    -  terminator     bacterial terminator: putative bacterial transcription terminator
   5682..6761    -  CDS            lacI: LACI_ECOLI - Experimental evidence at protein level: Swiss-Prot protein existence level 1. Repressor of the lactose operon. Binds allolactose as an inducer. From Escherichia coli (strain K12).
   6762..6835    -  promoter       lacI promoter (fragment): lacI
   6896..27      +  promoter       tac promoter (across the origin): strong E. coli promoter; hybrid between the trp and lac UV5 promoters
>Addgene plasmid #109238 | pTHSSe_39 | addgene full sequence | sequence record 212167 | Addgene NGS Result
GACAATTAATCATCGGCTCGTATAATGTGTGGAATTGTGAGCGCTCACAATTCTATGGACTATGTTTAGC
TGTCACCGGATGTGCTTTCCGGTCTGATGAGTCCGTGAGGACGAAACAGCCTCTACAAATAATTTTGTTT
AATCACACAGGAAAGTACTAAATGGTAGATTTAAGAACTTTAGGATATTCACAGCAGCAACAGGAAAAGA
TCAAGCCCAAAGTTAGGTCGACAGTCGCGCAGCATCACGAAGCGCTGGTTGGTCATGGGTTTACACATGC
CCACATCGTAGCCTTATCGCAGCACCCTGCAGCCCTTGGCACGGTCGCCGTCAAGTACCAGGACATGATT
GCGGCGTTGCCGGAAGCCACACATGAGGCGATCGTCGGTGTGGGGAAACAGTGGAGCGGAGCCCGAGCGC
TTGAGGCCCTGTTGACGGTCGCGGGAGAGCTGAGAGGGCCTCCCCTTCAGCTGGACACGGGCCAGTTGCT
GAAGATCGCGAAGCGGGGAGGAGTCACGGCGGTCGAGGCGGTGCACGCGTGGCGCAATGCGCTCACGGGA
GCACCCCTCAATCTGACCCCGGATCAGGTGGTTGCGATCGCCAGTAATGGCGGAGGCAAACAAGCACTCG
AAACTGTACAGCGCCTCCTGCCGGTACTGTGCCAAGATCATGGCTTGACGCCTGAGCAAGTCGTAGCTAT
TGCATCAAACATCGGTGGTAAACAGGCGCTGGAAACCGTACAACGATTACTCCCTGTCTTATGCCAGGCA
CACGGTCTGACCCCCGACCAAGTTGTAGCCATTGCGTCTAATGGCGGCGGGAAACAGGCCCTGGAAACGG
TCCAACGTCTGTTACCCGTTCTGTGTCAGGCTCACGGTCTGACCCCTGCCCAGGTAGTTGCAATTGCCAG
CAACATCGGCGGGAAACAAGCGCTGGAGACTGTGCAGCGTCTGCTCCCTGTGTTATGCCAAGATCATGGG
CTCACTCCGGATCAGGTGGTGGCCATCGCTTCCAATATTGGCGGTAAACAGGCGCTGGAGACAGTGCAAC
GACTTTTACCTGTTCTCTGCCAGGATCATGGTCTAACTCCCGAGCAGGTCGTCGCCATCGCCTCTCATGA
CGGCGGGAAACAAGCGTTGGAAACTGTCCAGCGACTCCTGCCGGTTTTGTGCCAGGCCCACGGGCTTACT
CCTGACCAGGTAGTTGCGATCGCGTCAAATGGGGGTGGCAAACAAGCCCTCGAAACCGTGCAACGCCTGC
TGCCCGTCTTGTGCCAAGCTCATGGGCTGACTCCGGCGCAAGTAGTCGCGATTGCGAGCCACGATGGCGG
TAAGCAGGCACTGGAAACGGTTCAGCGCCTGCTCCCGGTTCTATGCCAGGATCACGGCCTGACCCCGGAC
CAGGTCGTCGCGATCGCGTCAAATATCGGTGGCAAACAAGCTTTGGAGACAGTACAGCGCCTGTTACCAG
TGCTTTGCCAGGACCATGGTCTGACCCCTGAGCAAGTAGTGGCGATCGCTTCTAATATTGGGGGCAAACA
AGCGCTGGAAACAGTACAGCGTCTGTTACCGGTCCTATGCCAGGCACATGGCCTGACCCCTGATCAGGTG
GTAGCCATTGCCAGTCATGATGGCGGTAAACAGGCGCTTGAGACTGTCCAACGTCTGCTGCCGGTCCTCT
GTCAGGCTCATGGCCTGACGCCAGCTCAAGTCGTGGCTATCGCTTCGCATGATGGCGGAAAACAGGCACT
GGAGACTGTGCAGCGACTGTTGCCAGTTCTGTGTCAGGATCACGGTTTAACTCCGGACCAGGTGGTCGCT
ATTGCGTCGAATGGGGGCGGTAAACAAGCGCTGGAAACTGTGCAACGTTTGCTCCCAGTTCTGTGCCAGG
ACCATGGGCTGACTCCGGAACAGGTAGTGGCCATTGCTTCTAATATTGGTGGGAAACAGGCGCTGGAAAC
CGTGCAGCGCCTGCTTCCAGTGCTTTGCCAGGCCCATGGCCTGACGCCAGATCAGGTGGTTGCTATAGCC
AGCAATGGCGGCGGTAAACAGGCCCTCGAAACCGTCCAGCGCCTGCTCCCTGTGCTGTGCCAGGCCCATG
GGCTTACCCCAGCGCAAGTAGTGGCGATTGCGTCTAATATTGGTGGTAAACAGGCGTTGGAGACTGTACA
ACGCCTGCTGCCAGTTTTATGCCAAGATCATGGTCTGACCCCTGAGCAGGTAGTGGCTATTGCATCCAAC
AACGGGGGCAGACCCGCACTGGAGTCAATCGTGGCCCAGCTTTCGAGGCCGGACCCCGCGCTGGCCGCAC
TCACTAATGATCATCTTGTAGCGCTGGCCTGCCTCGGCGGACGACCCGCCTTGGATGCGGTGAAGAAGGG
GCTCCCGCACGCGCCTGCATTGATTAAGCGGACCAACAGAAGGATTCCCGAGAGGACATCACATCGAGTG
GCAGATCACGCGCAAGTGGTCCGCGTGCTCGGATTCTTCCAGTGTCACTCCCACCCCGCACAAGCGTTCG
ATGACGCCATGACTCAATTTGGTATGTCGAGACACGGACTGCTGCAGCTCTTTCGTAGAGTCGGTGTCAC
AGAACTCGAGGCCCGCTCGGGCACACTGCCTCCCGCCTCCCAGCGGTGGGACAGGATTCTCCAAGCGAGC
GGTATGAAACGCGCGAAGCCTTCACCTACGTCAACTCAGACACCTGACCAGGCGAGCCTTCATGCGTTCG
CAGACTCGCTGGAGAGGGATTTGGACGCGCCCTCGCCCATGCATGAAGGGGACCAAACTCGCGCGTCATA
ATAGGTCCAGGCATCAAATAAAACGAAAGGCTCAGTCGAAAGACTGGGCCTTTCGTTTTATCTGTTGTTT
GTCGGTGAACGCTCTCTACTAGAGTCACACTGGCTCACCTTCGGGTGGGCCTTTCTGCGTTTATATACTA
GTAGCGGCCGCTGCAGTCCGGCAAAAAAGGGCAAGGTGTCACCACCCTGCCCTTTTTCTTTAAAACCGAA
AAGATTACTTCGCGTTATGCAGGCTTCCTCGCTCACTGACTCGCTGCGCTCGGTCGTTCGGCTGCGGCGA
GCGGTATCAGCTCACTCAAAGGCGGTAATCTCGAGTCCCGTCAAGTCAGCGTAATGCTCTGCCAGTGTTA
CAACCAATTAACCAATTCTGATTATTTGCCGACTACCTTGGTGATCTCGCCTTTCACGTAGTGGACAAAT
TCTTCCAACTGATCTGTGCGCGAGGCCAAGCGATCTTCTTCTTGTCCAAGATAAGCCTGTCTAGCTTCAA
GTATGACGGGCTGATACTGGGCCGGCAGGCGCTCCATTGCCCAGTCGGCAGCGACATCCTTCGGCGCGAT
TTTGCCGGTTACTGCGCTGTACCAAATGCGGGACAACGTAAGCACTACATTTCGCTCATCGCCAGCCCAG
TCGGGCGGCGAGTTCCATAGCGTTAAGGTTTCATTTAGCGCCTCAAATAGATCCTGTTCAGGAACCGGAT
CAAAGAGTTCCTCCGCCGCTGGACCTACCAAGGCAACGCTATGTTCTCTTGCTTTTGTCAGCAAGATAGC
CAGATCAATGTCGATCGTGGCTGGCTCGAAGATACCTGCAAGAATGTCATTGCGCTGCCATTCTCCAAAT
TGCAGTTCGCGCTTAGCTGGATAACGCCACGGAATGATGTCGTCGTGCACAACAATGGTGACTTCTACAG
CGCGGAGAATCTCGCTCTCTACAGGGGAAGCCGAAGTTTCCAAAAGGTCGTTGATCAAAGCTCGCCGCGT
TGTTTCATCAAGCCTTACGGTCACCGTAACCAGCAAATCAATATCACTGTGTGGCTTCAGGCCGCCATCC
ACTGCGGAGCCGTACAAATGTACGGCCAGCAACGTCGGTTCGAGATGGCGCTCGATGACGCCAACTACCT
CTGATAGTTGAGTCGATACTTCGGCGATCACCGCTTCCCTCATAACACCCCTTGTATTACTGTTTATGTA
AGCAGACAGTTTTATTGTTCATGATGATATATTTTTATCTTGTGCAATGTAACATCAGAGATTTTGAGAC
ACAACGTGGCTTTGTTGAATAAATCGAACTTTTGCTGAGTTGAAGGATCAGATCACGCATCTTCCCGACA
ACGCAGACCGTTCCGTGGCAAAGCAAAAGTTCAAAATCACCAACTGGTCCACCTACAACAAAGCTCTCAT
CAACCGTGGCTCCCTCACTTTCTGGCTGGATGATGGGGCGATTCAGGCCTGGTATGAGTCAGCAACACCT
TCTTCACGAGGCAGACCTCAGCGCTAGCGGAGTGTATACTGGCTTACTATGTTGGCACTGATGAGGGTGT
CAGTGAAGTGCTTCATGTGGCAGGAGAAAAAAGGCTGCACCGGTGCGTCAGCAGAATATGTGATACAGGA
TATATTCCGCTTCCTCGCTCACTGACTCGCTACGCTCGGTCGTTCGACTGCGGCGAGCGGAAATGGCTTA
CGAACGGGGCGGAGATTTCCTGGAAGATGCCAGGAAGATACTTAACAGGGAAGTGAGAGGGCCGCGGCAA
AGCCGTTTTTCCATAGGCTCCGCCCCCCTGACAAGCATCACGAAATCTGACGCTCAAATCAGTGGTGGCG
AAACCCGACAGGACTATAAAGATACCAGGCGTTTCCCCCTGGCGGCTCCCTCGTGCGCTCTCCTGTTCCT
GCCTTTCGGTTTACCGGTGTCATTCCGCTGTTATGGCCGCGTTTGTCTCATTCCACGCCTGACACTCAGT
TCCGGGTAGGCAGTTCGCTCCAAGCTGGACTGTATGCACGAACCCCCCGTTCAGTCCGACCGCTGCGCCT
TATCCGGTAACTATCGTCTTGAGTCCAACCCGGAAAGACATGCAAAAGCACCACTGGCAGCAGCCACTGG
TAATTGATTTAGAGGAGTTAGTCTTGAAGTCATGCGCCGGTTAAGGCTAAACTGAAAGGACAAGTTTTGG
TGACTGCGCTCCTCCAAGCCAGTTACCTCGGTTCAAAGAGTTGGTAGCTCAGAGAACCTTCGAAAAACCG
CCCTGCAAGGCGGTTTTTTCGTTTTCAGAGCAAGAGATTACGCGCAGACCAAAACGATCTCAAGAAGATC
ATCTTATTAAGGGGTCTGACGCTCAGTGGAACGAAAACTCACGTTAAGGGATTTTGGTCATGAGATTATC
AAAAAGGATCTTCACCTAGATCCTTTTAAATTAAAAATGAAGTTTTAAATCAATCTAAAGTATATATGAG
TAAACTTGGTCTGACAGTTACCAATGCTTAATCAGTGAGGCACCTATCTCAGCGATCTGTCTATTTCGTT
CATCCATAGTTGCCTGACTCCCCGTCGTGTAGATAACTACGATACGGGAGGGCTTACCATCTGGCCCCAG
TGCTGCAATGATACCGCGATACCCACGCTCACCGGCTCCAGATTTATCAGCAATAAACCAGCCAGCCGGA
AGGGCCGAGCGCAGAAGTGGTCCTGCAACTTTATCCGCCTCCATCCAGTCTATTCCATGGTGCCACCTGA
CGTCTAAGAAACCATTATTATCATGACATTAACCTATAAAAATAGGCGTATCACGAGGCAGAATTTCAGA
TAAAAAAAATCCTTAGCTTTCGCTAAGGATGATTTCTGGTCGGCCAATTCGCGCTAACTTACATTAATTG
CGTTGCGCTCACTGCCCGCTTTCCAGTCGGGAAACCTGTCGTGCCAGCTGCATTAATGAATCGGCCAACG
CGCGGGGAGAGGCGGTTTGCGTATTGGGCGCCAGGGTGGTTTTTCTTTTCACCAGTGAGACTGGCAACAG
CTGATTGCCCTTCACCGCCTGGCCCTGAGAGAGTTGCAGCAAGCGGTCCACGCTGGTTTGCCCCAGCAGG
CGAAAATCCTGTTTGATGGTGGTTAACGGCGGGATATAACATGAGCTATCTTCGGTATCGTCGTATCCCA
CTACCGAGATATCCGCACCAACGCGCAGCCCGGACTCGGTAATGGCGCGCATTGCGCCCAGCGCCATCTG
ATCGTTGGCAACCAGCATCGCAGTGGGAACGATGCCCTCATTCAGCATTTGCATGGTTTGTTGAAAACCG
GACATGGCACTCCAGTCGCCTTCCCGTTCCGCTATCGGCTGAATTTGATTGCGAGTGAGATATTTATGCC
AGCCAGCCAGACGCAGACGCGCCGAGACAGAACTTAATGGGCCCGCTAACAGCGCGATTTGCTGGTGACC
CAATGCGACCAGATGCTCCACGCCCAGTCGCGTACCGTCCTCATGGGAGAAAATAATACTGTTGATGGGT
GTCTGGTCAGAGACATCAAGAAATAACGCCGGAACATTAGTGCAGGCAGCTTCCACAGCAATGGCATCCT
GGTCATCCAGCGGATAGTTAATGATCAGCCCACTGACGCGTTGCGCGAGAAGATTGTGCACCGCCGCTTT
ACAGGCTTCGACGCCGCTTCGTTCTACCATCGACACCACCACGCTGGCACCCAGTTGATCGGCGCGAGAT
TTAATCGCCGCGACAATTTGCGACGGCGCGTGCAGGGCCAGACTGGAGGTGGCAACGCCAATCAGCAACG
ACTGTTTGCCCGCCAGTTGTTGTGCCACGCGGTTGGGAATGTAATTCAGCTCCGCCATCGCCGCTTCCAC
TTTTTCCCGCGTTTTCGCAGAAACGTGGCTGGCCTGGTTCACCACGCGGGAAACGGTCTGATAAGAGACA
CCGGCATACTCTGCGACATCGTATAACGTTACTGGTTTCATATTCACCACCCTGAATTGACTCTCTTCCG
GGCGCTATCATGCCATACCGCGAAAGGTTTTGCGCCATTCGATGGCGCGCCGCTTCGTCAGGCCACATAG
CTTTCTTGTTCTGATCGGAACGATCGTTGGCTGTGTT
